>Addgene plasmid #133449 | SpyCatcher003-sfGFP | addgene full sequence | sequence record 266482 | Addgene NGS Result
TTCCTGGCCTTTTGCTGGCCTTTTGCTCACATGTTCTTTCCTGCGTTATCCCCTGATTCTGTGGATAACC
GTATTACCGCCTTTGAGTGAGCTGATACCGCTCGCCGCAGCCGAACGACCGAGCGCAGCGAGTCAGTGAG
CGAGGAAGCGGAAGGCGAGAGTAGGGAACTGCCAGGCATCAAACTAAGCAGAAGGCCCCTGACGGATGGC
CTTTTTGCGTTTCTACAAACTCTTTCTGTGTTGTAAAACGACGGCCAGTCTTAAGCTCGGGCCCCCTGGG
CGGTTCTGATAACGAGTAATCGTTAATCCGCAAATAACGTAAAAACCCGCTTCGGCGGGTTTTTTTATGG
GGGGAGTTTAGGGAAAGAGCATTTGTCAGAATATTTAAGGGCGCCTGTCACTTTGCTTGATATATGAGAA
TTATTTAACCTTATAAATGAGAAAAAAGCAACGCACTTTAAATAAGATACGTTGCTTTTTCGATTGATGA
ACACCTATAATTAAACTATTCATCTATTATTTATGATTTTTTGTATATACAATATTTCTAGTTTGTTAAA
GAGAATTAAGAAAATAAATCTCGAAAATAATAAAGGGAAAATCAGTTTTTGATATCAAAATTATACATGT
CAACGATAATACAAAATATAATACAAACTATAAGATGTTATCAGTATTTATTATCATTTAGAATAAATTT
TGTGTCGCCCTTAATTGTGAGCGGATAACAATTACGAGCTTCATGCACAGTGAAATCATGAAAAATTTAT
TTGCTTTGTGAGCGGATAACAATTATAATATGTGGAATTGTGAGCGCTCACAATTCCACAACGGTTTCCC
TGTAGAAATAATTTTGTTTAACTTTAATAAGGAGATATACCATGTCGTACTACCATCACCATCACCATCA
CGATTACGACATCCCAACGACCGAAAACCTGTATTTTCAGGGCGCCATGGTAACCACCTTATCAGGTTTA
TCAGGTGAGCAAGGTCCGTCCGGTGATATGACAACTGAAGAAGATAGTGCTACCCATATTAAATTCTCAA
AACGTGATGAGGACGGCCGTGAGTTAGCTGGTGCAACTATGGAGTTGCGTGATTCATCTGGTAAAACTAT
TAGTACATGGATTTCAGATGGACATGTGAAGGATTTCTACCTGTATCCAGGAAAATATACATTTGTCGAA
ACCGCAGCACCAGACGGTTATGAGGTAGCAACTCCAATTGAATTTACAGTTAATGAGGACGGTCAGGTTA
CTGTAGATGGTGAAGCAACTGAAGGTGACGCTCATACTGGATCCAGTGGTAGCCGTAAAGGCGAAGAGCT
GTTCACTGGTGTCGTCCCTATTCTGGTGGAACTGGATGGTGATGTCAACGGTCATAAGTTTTCCGTGCGT
GGCGAGGGTGAAGGTGACGCAACTAATGGTAAACTGACGCTGAAGTTCATCTGTACTACTGGTAAACTGC
CGGTACCTTGGCCGACTCTGGTAACGACGCTGACTTATGGTGTTCAGTGCTTTGCTCGTTATCCGGACCA
TATGAAGCAGCATGACTTCTTCAAGTCCGCCATGCCGGAAGGCTATGTGCAGGAACGCACGATTTCCTTT
AAGGATGACGGCACGTACAAAACGCGTGCGGAAGTGAAATTTGAAGGCGATACCCTGGTAAACCGCATTG
AGCTGAAAGGCATTGACTTTAAAGAAGACGGCAATATCCTGGGCCATAAGCTGGAATACAATTTTAACAG
CCACAATGTTTACATCACCGCCGATAAACAAAAAAATGGCATTAAAGCGAATTTTAAAATTCGCCACAAC
GTGGAGGATGGCAGCGTGCAGCTGGCTGATCACTACCAGCAAAACACTCCAATCGGTGATGGTCCTGTTC
TGCTGCCAGACAATCACTATCTGAGCACGCAAAGCGTTCTGTCTAAAGATCCGAACGAGAAACGCGATCA
TATGGTTCTGCTGGAGTTCGTAACCGCAGCGGGCATCACGCATGGTATGGATGAACTGTACAAATGATAA
CTCGAGCCCCAAGGGCGACACCCCATAATTAGCCCGGGCGAAAGGCCCAGTCTTTCGACTGAGCCTTTCG
TTTTATTTGATGCCTGGCAGTTCCCTACTCTCGCATGGGGAGTCCCCACACTACCATCGGCGCTACGGCG
TTTCACTTCTGAGTTCGGCATGGGGTCAGGTGGGACCACCGCGCTACTGCCGCCAGGCAAACAAGGGGTG
TTATGAGCCATATTCAGGTATAAATGGGCTCGCGATAATGTTCAGAATTGGTTAATTGGTTGTAACACTG
ACCCCTATTTGTTTATTTTTCTAAATACATTCAAATATGTATCCGCTCATGAGACAATAACCCTGATAAA
TGCTTCAATAATATTGAAAAAGGAAGAATATGAGTATTCAACATTTCCGTGTCGCCCTTATTCCCTTTTT
TGCGGCATTTTGCCTTCCTGTTTTTGCTCACCCAGAAACGCTGGTGAAAGTAAAAGATGCTGAAGATCAG
TTGGGTGCACGAGTGGGTTACATCGAACTGGATCTCAACAGCGGTAAGATCCTTGAGAGTTTTCGCCCCG
AAGAACGTTTTCCAATGATGAGCACTTTTAAAGTTCTGCTATGTGGCGCGGTATTATCCCGTATTGACGC
CGGGCAAGAGCAACTCGGTCGCCGCATACACTATTCTCAGAATGACTTGGTTGAGTACTCACCAGTCACA
GAAAAGCATCTTACGGATGGCATGACAGTAAGAGAATTATGCAGTGCTGCCATAACCATGAGTGATAACA
CTGCGGCCAACTTACTTCTGACAACGATCGGAGGACCGAAGGAGCTAACCGCTTTTTTGCACAACATGGG
GGATCATGTAACTCGCCTTGATCGTTGGGAACCGGAGCTGAATGAAGCCATACCAAACGACGAGCGTGAC
ACCACGATGCCTGTAGCGATGGCAACAACGTTGCGCAAACTATTAACTGGCGAACTACTTACTCTAGCTT
CCCGGCAACAATTAATAGACTGGATGGAGGCGGATAAAGTTGCAGGACCACTTCTGCGCTCGGCCCTTCC
GGCTGGCTGGTTTATTGCTGATAAATCCGGAGCCGGTGAGCGTGGTTCTCGCGGTATCATCGCAGCGCTG
GGGCCAGATGGTAAGCCCTCCCGTATCGTAGTTATCTACACGACGGGGAGTCAGGCAACTATGGATGAAC
GAAATAGACAGATCGCTGAGATAGGTGCCTCACTGATTAAGCATTGGTAAGCGGCGCGCCATCGAATGGC
GCAAAACCTTTCGCGGTATGGCATGATAGCGCCCGGAAGAGAGTCAATTCAGGGTGGTGAATATGAAACC
AGTAACGTTATACGATGTCGCAGAGTATGCCGGTGTCTCTTATCAGACCGTTTCCCGCGTGGTGAACCAG
GCCAGCCACGTTTCTGCGAAAACGCGGGAAAAAGTGGAAGCGGCGATGGCGGAGCTGAATTACATTCCCA
ACCGCGTGGCACAACAACTGGCGGGCAAACAGTCGTTGCTGATTGGCGTTGCCACCTCCAGTCTGGCCCT
GCACGCGCCGTCGCAAATTGTCGCGGCGATTAAATCTCGCGCCGATCAACTGGGTGCCAGCGTGGTGGTG
TCGATGGTAGAACGAAGCGGCGTCGAAGCCTGTAAAGCGGCGGTGCACAATCTTCTCGCGCAACGCGTCA
GTGGGCTGATCATTAACTATCCGCTGGATGACCAGGATGCCATTGCTGTGGAAGCTGCCTGCACTAATGT
TCCGGCGTTATTTCTTGATGTCTCTGACCAGACACCCATCAACAGTATTATTTTCTCCCATGAGGACGGT
ACGCGACTGGGCGTGGAGCATCTGGTCGCATTGGGTCACCAGCAAATCGCGCTGTTAGCGGGCCCATTAA
GTTCTGTCTCGGCGCGTCTGCGTCTGGCTGGCTGGCATAAATATCTCACTCGCAATCAAATTCAGCCGAT
AGCGGAACGGGAAGGCGACTGGAGTGCCATGTCCGGTTTTCAACAAACCATGCAAATGCTGAATGAGGGC
ATCGTTCCCACTGCGATGCTGGTTGCCAACGATCAGATGGCGCTGGGCGCAATGCGCGCCATTACCGAGT
CCGGGCTGCGCGTTGGTGCGGATATCTCGGTAGTGGGATACGACGATACCGAAGATAGCTCATGTTATAT
CCCGCCGTTAACCACCATCAAACAGGATTTTCGCCTGCTGGGGCAAACCAGCGTGGACCGCTTGCTGCAA
CTCTCTCAGGGCCAGGCGGTGAAGGGCAATCAGCTGTTGCCAGTCTCACTGGTGAAAAGAAAAACCACCC
TGGCGCCCAATACGCAAACCGCCTCTCCCCGCGCGTTGGCCGATTCATTAATGCAGCTGGCACGACAGGT
TTCCCGACTGGAAAGCGGGCAGTGACTCATGACCAAAATCCCTTAACGTGAGTTACGCGCGCGTCGTTCC
ACTGAGCGTCAGACCCCGTAGAAAAGATCAAAGGATCTTCTTGAGATCCTTTTTTTCTGCGCGTAATCTG
CTGCTTGCAAACAAAAAAACCACCGCTACCAGCGGTGGTTTGTTTGCCGGATCAAGAGCTACCAACTCTT
TTTCCGAAGGTAACTGGCTTCAGCAGAGCGCAGATACCAAATACTGTTCTTCTAGTGTAGCCGTAGTTAG
CCCACCACTTCAAGAACTCTGTAGCACCGCCTACATACCTCGCTCTGCTAATCCTGTTACCAGTGGCTGC
TGCCAGTGGCGATAAGTCGTGTCTTACCGGGTTGGACTCAAGACGATAGTTACCGGATAAGGCGCAGCGG
TCGGGCTGAACGGGGGGTTCGTGCACACAGCCCAGCTTGGAGCGAACGACCTACACCGAACTGAGATACC
TACAGCGTGAGCTATGAGAAAGCGCCACGCTTCCCGAAGGGAGAAAGGCGGACAGGTATCCGGTAAGCGG
CAGGGTCGGAACAGGAGAGCGCACGAGGGAGCTTCCAGGGGGAAACGCCTGGTATCTTTATAGTCCTGTC
GGGTTTCGCCACCTCTGACTTGAGCGTCGATTTTTGTGATGCTCGTCAGGGGGGCGGAGCCTATGGAAAA
ACGCCAGCAACGCGGCCTTTTTACGG
Features (pLannotate 1.2.2; 18 found; start..end, strand, type, name):
     21..154     +  rep_origin     RSF ori (fragment): Plasmids containing the RSF 1030 origin of replication can be propagated in E. coli cells that contain additional plasmids with compatible origins.
    198..215     +  terminator     rrnB T2 terminator (fragment): transcription terminator T2 from the E. coli rrnB gene
    240..259     -  CDS            lacZα (fragment): LacZα fragment of β-galactosidase; lacZ fragment
    715..731     +  protein_bind   lac operator: The lac repressor binds to the lac operator to inhibit transcription in E. coli. This inhibition can be relieved by adding lactose or isopropyl-β-D-thiogalactopyranoside (IPTG). lac repressor encoded by lacI
    776..792     +  protein_bind   lac operator: The lac repressor binds to the lac operator to inhibit transcription in E. coli. This inhibition can be relieved by adding lactose or isopropyl-β-D-thiogalactopyranoside (IPTG). lac repressor encoded by lacI
    806..825     +  protein_bind   lac operator (symmetric): The lac repressor binds to the lac operator to inhibit transcription in E. coli. This inhibition can be relieved by adding lactose or isopropyl-β-D-thiogalactopyranoside (IPTG). The symmetric lac operator was optimized for tight binding of lac repressor. lac repressor encoded by lacI
    853..875     +  RBS            RBS: efficient ribosome binding site from bacteriophage T7 gene 10 (Olins and Rangwala, 1989)
    892..911     +  CDS            8xHis (fragment): 8xHis affinity tag
    933..953     +  CDS            TEV site: tobacco etch virus (TEV) protease recognition and cleavage site
   1314..2024    +  CDS            superfolder GFP: GFP variant that folds robustly even when fused to poorly folded proteins (Pédelacq et al., 2006)
   2069..2109    -  terminator     rrnB T1 terminator (fragment): transcription terminator T1 from the E. coli rrnB gene
   2111..2226    -  ncRNA          5S rRNA: Accession: RF00001 - 5S ribosomal RNA
   2257..2281    +  CDS            KanR (fragment): aminoglycoside phosphotransferase; aph(3')-Ia; confers resistance to kanamycin
   2311..2407    +  promoter       AmpR promoter (fragment): bla
   2410..3270    +  CDS            AmpR: β-lactamase; bla; confers resistance to ampicillin, carbenicillin, and related antibiotics
   3279..3352    +  promoter       lacI promoter (fragment): lacI
   3353..4432    +  CDS            lacI: LACI_ECOLI - Experimental evidence at protein level: Swiss-Prot protein existence level 1. Repressor of the lactose operon. Binds allolactose as an inducer. From Escherichia coli (strain K12).
   4521..5109    +  rep_origin     ori: high-copy-number ColE1/pMB1/pBR322/pUC origin of replication
