[The description below was written by a language model from this plasmid's Addgene catalogue record and pLannotate feature annotations shown in this document.]
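Description:
SpyCatcher003-sfGFP is a 5,136 bp bacterial expression plasmid built on the pJ404 backbone and designed to produce a SpyCatcher003–superfolder GFP fusion in the E. coli cytoplasm. It is maintained at high copy through a ColE1/pUC-type origin and selected with ampicillin via the β-lactamase gene. The feature table also flags short fragments resembling an RSF origin, lacZα and KanR. These are only tens of bases long and are best read as backbone remnants or annotation matches rather than functional elements.

The roughly 1.15 kb synthetic insert, assembled by Gibson cloning, is transcribed from a T5 promoter, which is recognised by the host RNA polymerase and so does not require a T7 polymerase strain. The promoter itself is not annotated in the feature table, but three lac operators (one of them the tight-binding symmetric version) lie just upstream of the coding region. The plasmid also carries its own lacI gene, so expression is repressed until relieved by IPTG. A strong phage T7 gene 10 ribosome binding site drives translation of an N-terminal His tag (His6 according to the catalogue entry) followed by a TEV protease cleavage site, allowing affinity purification and optional tag removal. The unannotated stretch between the TEV site and superfolder GFP presumably encodes SpyCatcher003, and rrnB terminator sequence follows the open reading frame.

SpyCatcher003 is an engineered protein partner that spontaneously forms a covalent isopeptide bond with its SpyTag peptide. The associated publication title concerns engineering this peptide–protein interaction towards near-infinite affinity. Fusion to robustly folding sfGFP gives a fluorescent reagent suited to detecting or labelling SpyTag-bearing proteins, although the record states only the expression purpose.
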