Addgene plasmid #133449: SpyCatcher003-sfGFP
Purpose: Expresses SpyCatcher003-superfolder GFP in bacterial cytoplasm
Depositing lab: Mark Howarth. Depositing organization: University of Oxford. Publication: Approaching infinite affinity through engineering of peptide-protein interaction. Keeble AH, Turkki P, Stokes S, Khairil Anuar INA, Rahikainen R, Hytonen VP, Howarth M. Proc Natl Acad Sci U S A. 2019 Dec 10. pii: 1909653116. doi: 10.1073/pnas.1909653116. PubMed 31822621.
Backbone
  Vector backbone: pJ404
  Backbone size w/o insert (bp): 4000
  Total vector size (bp): 5136
  Vector type: Bacterial Expression
Growth in bacteria
  Bacterial resistance: Ampicillin, 100 μg/mL
  Growth temperature: 37°C
  Growth strain: DH5alpha
  Copy number: High Copy
Gene/Insert
  Gene/Insert name: SpyCatcher003-sfGFP
  Species: Synthetic
  Insert size (bp): 1149
  Promoter: T5
  Tag / fusion protein: His6 (N terminal on backbone); TEV site (N terminal on insert)
  Cloning method: Gibson Cloning
  Sequencing primers: 5′ lacOT5 (Gcgctcacaattccacaacggtttccc); 3′ Term2 (CGAAAGGCTCAGTCGAAAGAC)
Terms and licenses: Academic/Nonprofit Terms; Industry Terms: Not Available to Industry
How to cite: SpyCatcher003-sfGFP was a gift from Mark Howarth (Addgene plasmid # 133449 ; http://n2t.net/addgene:133449 ; RRID:Addgene_133449)
