>Addgene plasmid #133449 | SpyCatcher003-sfGFP | depositor partial sequence | sequence record 256452 | SpyCatcher003-sfGFP gene 1149 bp
ATGTCGTACTACCATCACCATCACCATCACGATTACGACATCCCAACGACCGAAAACCTGTATTTTCAGG
GCGCCATGGTAACCACCTTATCAGGTTTATCAGGTGAGCAAGGTCCGTCCGGTGATATGACAACTGAAGA
AGATAGTGCTACCCATATTAAATTCTCAAAACGTGATGAGGACGGCCGTGAGTTAGCTGGTGCAACTATG
GAGTTGCGTGATTCATCTGGTAAAACTATTAGTACATGGATTTCAGATGGACATGTGAAGGATTTCTACC
TGTATCCAGGAAAATATACATTTGTCGAAACCGCAGCACCAGACGGTTATGAGGTAGCAACTCCAATTGA
ATTTACAGTTAATGAGGACGGTCAGGTTACTGTAGATGGTGAAGCAACTGAAGGTGACGCTCATACTGGA
TCCAGTGGTAGCCGTAAAGGCGAAGAGCTGTTCACTGGTGTCGTCCCTATTCTGGTGGAACTGGATGGTG
ATGTCAACGGTCATAAGTTTTCCGTGCGTGGCGAGGGTGAAGGTGACGCAACTAATGGTAAACTGACGCT
GAAGTTCATCTGTACTACTGGTAAACTGCCGGTACCTTGGCCGACTCTGGTAACGACGCTGACTTATGGT
GTTCAGTGCTTTGCTCGTTATCCGGACCATATGAAGCAGCATGACTTCTTCAAGTCCGCCATGCCGGAAG
GCTATGTGCAGGAACGCACGATTTCCTTTAAGGATGACGGCACGTACAAAACGCGTGCGGAAGTGAAATT
TGAAGGCGATACCCTGGTAAACCGCATTGAGCTGAAAGGCATTGACTTTAAAGAAGACGGCAATATCCTG
GGCCATAAGCTGGAATACAATTTTAACAGCCACAATGTTTACATCACCGCCGATAAACAAAAAAATGGCA
TTAAAGCGAATTTTAAAATTCGCCACAACGTGGAGGATGGCAGCGTGCAGCTGGCTGATCACTACCAGCA
AAACACTCCAATCGGTGATGGTCCTGTTCTGCTGCCAGACAATCACTATCTGAGCACGCAAAGCGTTCTG
TCTAAAGATCCGAACGAGAAACGCGATCATATGGTTCTGCTGGAGTTCGTAACCGCAGCGGGCATCACGC
ATGGTATGGATGAACTGTACAAATGATAA
